Addgene plasmid #48177: psicheck-2-Kdr-mod
Purpose: contains Renilla Luciferase gene preceded by a mutated (ATG --> GTG) upstream open reading frame element
Depositing lab: Vamsi Mootha. Depositing organization: Massachusetts General Hospital. Publication: Upstream open reading frames cause widespread reduction of protein expression and are polymorphic among humans. Calvo SE, Pagliarini DJ, Mootha VK. Proc Natl Acad Sci U S A. 2009 May 5;106(18):7507-12. doi: 10.1073/pnas.0810916106. Epub 2009 Apr 16. PubMed 19372376.
Backbone
  Vector backbone: psicheck2
  Backbone manufacturer: Promega
  Backbone size w/o insert (bp): 6273
  Total vector size (bp): 6579
  Vector type: Luciferase
Growth in bacteria
  Bacterial resistance: Ampicillin, 100 μg/mL
  Growth temperature: 37°C
  Growth strain: Top10
  Copy number: High Copy
Gene/Insert
  Gene/Insert name: 5" UTR of 2KDR
  Species: H. sapiens (human)
  Insert size (bp): 306
  Mutation: A/G MUTATION IN ATG OF UORF
  GenBank ID: NM_000529
  Entrez Gene: MC2R (a.k.a. ACTHR)
  Cloning method: Restriction Enzyme; 5′ cloning site Nhe1 (not destroyed); 3′ cloning site Nhe1 (not destroyed)
  Sequencing primers: 5′ T7
Terms and licenses: Academic/Nonprofit Terms; Industry Terms: Not Available to Industry
How to cite: psicheck-2-Kdr-mod was a gift from Vamsi Mootha (Addgene plasmid # 48177 ; http://n2t.net/addgene:48177 ; RRID:Addgene_48177)
