[The description below was written by a language model from this plasmid's Addgene catalogue record.]
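Description:
psicheck-2-Kdr-mod is a dual-luciferase reporter plasmid built on the Promega psiCHECK-2 backbone (6273 bp without insert, 6579 bp in total). It is maintained in E. coli as a high-copy plasmid under ampicillin selection. The vector type is listed simply as "Luciferase". No feature table accompanies the record, so the promoters, polyadenylation signals and origin of replication are not stated. As a general property of the psiCHECK-2 system, the backbone carries a Renilla luciferase as the experimental reporter and an independently expressed firefly luciferase as an internal normalisation control for transfected mammalian cells.

The insert is a 306 bp human 5′ UTR fragment cloned into an NheI site, which is retained on both sides, so that it lies upstream of the Renilla luciferase coding sequence. The fragment contains an upstream open reading frame (uORF) whose start codon has been changed from ATG to GTG by an A-to-G substitution, which removes the uORF start codon. The construct therefore appears to be the uORF-disrupted member of a matched pair. Comparing its Renilla signal, normalised to firefly, with that of a counterpart carrying the intact uORF would show how much the uORF reduces expression of the downstream reporter, consistent with the associated study of uORF effects on protein expression.

The record is inconsistent about the source gene. The plasmid name and insert label ("2KDR") suggest KDR, whereas the listed GenBank accession and Entrez gene entry point to MC2R (ACTHR). The catalogue fields alone do not resolve this, so the origin of the UTR should be confirmed by sequencing.
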