>Addgene plasmid #48177 | psicheck-2-Kdr-mod | depositor partial sequence | sequence record 69757 | T7
GCTAGCCTGAGTCCCGGGACCCCGGGAGAGCGGTCAGTGTGTGGTCGCTGCGTTTCCTCTGCCTGCGCCG
GGCATCACTTGCGCGCCGCAGAAAGTCCGTCTGGCAGCCTGGATATCCTCTCCTACCGGCACCCGCAGAC
GCCCCTGCAGCCGCGGTCGGCGCCCGGGCTCCCTAGCCCTGTGCGCTCAACTGTCCTGCGCTGCGGGGTG
CCGCGAGTTCCACCTCCGCGCCTCCTTCTCTAGACAGGCGCTGGGAGAAAGAACCGGCTCCCGAGTTCTG
GGCATTTCGCCCGGCTCGAGGTGCAGGATGTTGCTAGC
