>Addgene plasmid #48177 | psicheck-2-Kdr-mod | addgene partial sequence | sequence record 71812 | chim-int-F 5'-TCTTACTGACATCCACTTTGCC-3'
TTACAGCTCTTAAGGCTAGAGTACTTAATACGACTCACTATAGGCTAGCCTGAGTCCCGGGACCCCGGGA
GAGCGGTCAGTGTGTGGTCGCTGCGTTTCCTCTGCCTGCGCCGGGCATCACTTGCGCGCCGCAGAAAGTC
CGTCTGGCAGCCTGGATATCCTCTCCTACCGGCACCCGCAGACGCCCCTGCAGCCGCGGTCGGCGCCCGG
GCTCCCTAGCCCTGTGCGCTCAACTGTCCTGCGCTGCGGGGTGCCGCGAGTTCCACCTCCGCGCCTCCTT
CTCTAGACAGGCGCTGGGAGAAAGAACCGGCTCCCGAGTTCTGGGCATTTCGCCCGGCTCGAGGTGCAGG
ATGTTGCTAGCCACCTTGGCTTCCAAGGTGTACGACCCCGAGCAACGCAAACGCATGATCACTGGGCCTC
AGTGGTGGGCTCGCTGCAAGCAAATGAACGTGCTGGACTCCTTCATCAACTACTATGATTCCGAGAAGCA
CGCCGAGAACGCCGTGATTTTTCTGCATGGTAACGCTGCCTCCAGCTACCTGTGGAGGCACGTCGTGCCT
CACATCGAGCCCGTGGCTAGATGCATCATCCCTGATCTGATCGGAATGGGTAAGTCCGGCAAGAGCGGGA
ATGGCTCATATCGCCTCCTGGATCACTACAAGTACCTCACCGCTTGGTTCGAGCTGCTGAACCTTCCAAA
GAAAATCATCTTTGTGGGCCACGACTGGGGGGCTTGTCTGGCCTTTCACTACTCCTACGAGCACCAAGAC
AAGATCAAGGCCATCGTCCATGCTGAGAGTGTCGTGGACGTGATCGAGTCCTGGGACGAGTGGCCTGACA
TCGAGGA
